>Addgene plasmid #43979 | pCoofy21 | depositor full sequence | sequence record 59481 | pCoofy21 sequence 5842 bps
TGGCGAATGGG
[124 nt withheld, positions 12-135]
C
[91 nt withheld, positions 137-227]
A
[49 nt withheld, positions 229-277]
CCTTTGACGTTGGAGTCCACGTTCTTT
[37 nt withheld, positions 305-341]
ACCCTATCTCGGTCTATTCTTTTGATTTATAAGGGATTTTGCCGATTTCGGCCTATTGGTTAAAAAATGA
GCTGATTTAACAAAAATTTAACGCGAATTTTAACAAAATATTAACGTTTACAATTTCAGGTGGCACTTTT
CGGGGAAATGTGCGCGGAACCCCTATTTGTTTATTTTTCTAAATACATTCAAATATGTATCCGCTCATGA
ATTAATTCTTAGAAAAACTCATCGAGCATCAAATGAAACTGCAATTTATTCATATCAGGATTATCAATAC
CATATTTTTGAAAAAGCCGTTTCTGTAATGAAGGAGAAAACTCACCGAGGCAGTTCCATAGGATGGCAAG
ATCCTGGTATCGGTCTGCGATTCCGACTCGTCCAACATCAATACAACCTATTAATTTCCCCTCGTCAAAA
ATAAGGTTATCAAGTGAGAAATCACCATGAGTGACGACTGAATCCGGTGAGAATGGCAAAAGTTTATGCA
TTTCTTTCCAGACTTGTTCAACAGGCCAGCCATTACGCTCGTCATCAAAATCACTCGCATCAACCAAACC
GTTATTCATTCGTGATTGCGCCTGAGCGAGACGAAATACGCGATCGCTGTTAAAAGGACAATTACAAACA
GGAATCGAATGCAACCGGCGCAGGAACACTGCCAGCGCATCAACAATATTTTCACCTGAATCAGGATATT
CTTCTAATACCTGGAATGCTGTTTTCCCGGGGATCGCAGTGGTGAGTAACCATGCATCATCAGGAGTACG
GATAAAATGCTTGATGGTCGGAAGAGGCATAAATTCCGTCAGCCAGTTTAGTCTGACCATCTCATCTGTA
ACATCATTGGCAACGCTACCTTTGCCATGTTTCAGAAACAACTCTGGCGCATCGGGCTTCCCATACAATC
GATAGATTGTCGCACCTGATTGCCCGACATTATCGCGAGCCCATTTATACCCATATAAATCAGCATCCAT
GTTGGAATTTAATCGCGGCCTAGAGCAAGACGTTTCCCGTTGAATATGGCTCATAACACCCCTTGTATTA
CTGTTTATGTAAGCAGACAGTTTTATTGTTCATGACCAAAATCCCTTAACGTGAGTTTTCGTTCCACTGA
GCGTCAGACCCCGTAGAAAAGATCAAAGGATCTTCTTGAGATCCTTTTTTTCTGCGCGTAATCTGCTGCT
TGCAAACAAAAAAACCACCGCTACCAGCGGTGGTTTGTTTGCCGGATCAAGAGCTACCAACTCTTTTTCC
GAAGGTAACTGGCTTCAGCAGAGCGCAGATACCAAATACTGTCCTTCTAGTGTAGCCGTAGTTAGGCCAC
CACTTCAAGAACTCTGTAGCACCGCCTACATACCTCGCTCTGCTAATCCTGTTACCAGTGGCTGCTGCCA
GTGGCGATAAGTCGTGTCTTACCGGGTTGGACTCAAGACGATAGTTACCGGATAAGGCGCAGCGGTCGGG
CTGAACGGGGGGTTCGTGCACACAGCCCAGCTTGGAGCGAACGACCTACACCGAACTGAGATACCTACAG
CGTGAGCTATGAGAAAGCGCCACGCTTCCCGAAGGGAGAAAGGCGGACAGGTATCCGGTAAGCGGCAGGG
TCGGAACAGGAGAGCGCACGAGGGAGCTTCCAGGGGGAAACGCCTGGTATCTTTATAGTCCTGTCGGGTT
TCGCCACCTCTGACTTGAGCGTCGATTTTTGTGATGCTCGTCAGGGGGGCGGAGCCTATGGAAAAACGCC
AGCAACGCGGCCTTTTTACGGTTCCTGGCCTTTTGCTGGCCTTTTGCTCACATGTTCTTTCCTGCGTTAT
CCCCTGATTCTGTGGATAACCGTATTACCGCCTTTGAGTGAGCTGATACCGCTCGCCGCAGCCGAACGAC
CGAGCGCAGCGAGTCAGTGAGCGAGGAAGCGGAAGAGCGCCTGATGCGGTATTTTCTCCTTACGCATCTG
TGCGGTATTTCACACCGCATATATGGTGCACTCTCAGTACAATCTGCTCTGATGCCGCATAGTTAAGCCA
GTATACACTCCGCTATCGCTACGTGACTGGGTCATGGCTGCGCCCCGACACCCGCCAACACCCGCTGACG
CGCCCTGACGGGCTTGTCTGCTCCCGGCATCCGCTTACAGACAAGCTGTGACCGTCTCCGGGAGCTGCAT
GTGTCAGAGGTTTTCACCGTCATCACCGAAACGCGCGAGGCAGCTGCGGTAAAGCTCATCAGCGTGGTCG
TGAAGCGATTCACAGATGTCTGCCTGTTCATCCGCGTCCAGCTCGTTGAGTTTCTCCAGAAGCGTTAATG
TCTGGCTTCTGATAAAGCGGGCCATGTTAAGGGCGGTTTTTTCCTGTTTGGTCACTGATGCCTCCGTGTA
AGGGGGATTTCTGTTCATGGGGGTAATGATACCGATGAAACGAGAGAGGATGCTCACGATACGGGTTACT
GATGATGAACATGCCCGGTTACTGGAACGTTGTGAGGGTAAACAACTGGCGGTATGGATGCGGCGGGACC
AGAGAAAAATCACTCAGGGTCAATGCCAGCGCTTCGTTAATACAGATGTAGGTGTTCCACAGGGTAGCCA
GCAGCATCCTGCGATGCAGATCCGGAACATAATGGTGCAGGGCGCTGACTTCCGCGTTTCCAGACTTTAC
GAAACACGGAAACCGAAGACCATTCATGTTGTTGCTCAGGTCGCAGACGTTTTGCAGCAGCAGTCGCTTC
ACGTTCGCTCGCGTATCGGTGATTCATTCTGCTAACCAGTAAGGCAACCCCGCCAGCCTAGCCGGGTCCT
CAACGACAGGAGCACGATCATGCGCACCCGTGGGGCCGCCATGCCGGCGATAATGGCCTGCTTCTCGCCG
AAACGTTTGGTGGCGGGACCAGTGACGAAGGCTTGAGCGAGGGCGTGCAAGATTCCGAATACCGCAAGCG
ACAGGCCGATCATCGTCGCGCTCCAGCGAAAGCGGTCCTCGCCGAAAATGACCCAGAGCGCTGCCGGCAC
CTGTCCTACGAGTTGCATGATAAAGAAGACAGTCATAAGTGCGGCGACGATAGTCATGCCCCGCGCCCAC
CGGAAGGAGCTGACTGGGTTGAAGGCTCTCAAGGGCATCGGTCGAGATCCCGGTGCCTAATGAGTGAGCT
AACTTACATTAATTGCGTTGCGCTCACTGCCCGCTTTCCAGTCGGGAAACCTGTCGTGCCAGCTGCATTA
ATGAATCGGCCAACGCGCGGGGAGAGGCGGTTTGCGTATTGGGCGCCAGGGTGGTTTTTCTTTTCACCAG
TGAGACGGGCAACAGCTGATTGCCCTTCACCGCCTGGCCCTGAGAGAGTTGCAGCAAGCGGTCCACGCTG
GTTTGCCCCAGCAGGCGAAAATCCTGTTTGATGGTGGTTAACGGCGGGATATAACATGAGCTGTCTTCGG
TATCGTCGTATCCCACTACCGAGATATCCGCACCAACGCGCAGCCCGGACTCGGTAATGGCGCGCATTGC
GCCCAGCGCCATCTGATCGTTGGCAACCAGCATCGCAGTGGGAACGATGCCCTCATTCAGCATTTGCATG
GTTTGTTGAAAACCGGACATGGCACTCCAGTCGCCTTCCCGTTCCGCTATCGGCTGAATTTGATTGCGAG
TGAGATATTTATGCCAGCCAGCCAGACGCAGACGCGCCGAGACAGAACTTAATGGGCCCGCTAACAGCGC
GATTTGCTGGTGACCCAATGCGACCAGATGCTCCACGCCCAGTCGCGTACCGTCTTCATGGGAGAAAATA
ATACTGTTGATGGGTGTCTGGTCAGAGACATCAAGAAATAACGCCGGAACATTAGTGCAGGCAGCTTCCA
CAGCAATGGCATCCTGGTCATCCAGCGGATAGTTAATGATCAGCCCACTGACGCGTTGCGCGAGAAGATT
GTGCACCGCCGCTTTACAGGCTTCGACGCCGCTTCGTTCTACCATCGACACCACCACGCTGGCACCCAGT
TGATCGGCGCGAGATTTAATCGCCGCGACAATTTGCGACGGCGCGTGCAGGGCCAGACTGGAGGTGGCAA
CGCCAATCAGCAACGACTGTTTGCCCGCCAGTTGTTGTGCCACGCGGTTGGGAATGTAATTCAGCTCCGC
CATCGCCGCTTCCACTTTTTCCCGCGTTTTCGCAGAAACGTGGCTGGCCTGGTTCACCACGCGGGAAACG
GTCTGATAAGAGACACCGGCATACTCTGCGACATCGTATAACGTTACTGGTTTCACATTCACCACCCTGA
ATTGACTCTCTTCCGGGCGCTATCATGCCATACCGCGAAAGGTTTTGCGCCATTCGATGGTGTCCGGGAT
CTCGACGCTCTCCCTTATGCGACTCCTGCATTAGGAAGCAGCCCAGTAGTAGGTTGAGGCCGTTGAGCAC
CGCCGCCGCAAGGAATGGTGCATGCAAGGAGATGGCGCCCAACAGTCCCCCGGCCACGGGGCCTGCCACC
ATACCCACGCCGAAACAAGCGCTCATGAGCCCGAAGTGGCGAGCCCGATCTTCCCCATCGGTGATGTCGG
CGATATAGGCGCCAGCAACCGCACCTGTGGCGCCGGTGATGCCGGCCACGATGCGTCCGGCGTAGAGGAT
CGAGATCTCGATCCCGCGAAATTAATACGACTCACTATAGGGGAATTGTGAGCGGATAACAATTCCCCTC
TAGAAATAATTTTGTTTAACTTTAAGAAGGAGATATACCATGGAACATCATCATCATCATCACCATCACC
ATCACGGGAGCGCTTGGAGCCACCCGCAGTTCGAAAAAGGTGGAGGTTCTGGCGGTGGATCGGGAGGTTC
AGCGTGGAGCCACCCGCAGTTCGAGAAAACCGCGGGTCTGGAAGTTCTGTTCCAGGGGCCCATGGACTAA
TGAGGTACCGGATCCGAATTCGAGCTCCGTCGACAAGCTTGATATCGAATTCCTGCAGCCCAAACTGCAG
TTGACAACATAAAAACTTTGTGTTATACTTGTAACGTAAGGAGGTAATGATTCAGTTTAAGGTTTACACC
TATAAAAGAGAGAGCCGTTATCGTCTGTTTGTGGATGTACAGAGTGATATTATTGACACGCCCGGGCGAC
GGATGGTGATCCCCCTGGCCAGTGCACGTCTGCTGTCAGATAAAGTCTCCCGTGAACTTTACCCGGTGGT
GCATATCGGGGATGAAAGCTGGCGCATGATGACCACCGATATGGCCAGTGTGCCGGTCTCCGTTATCGGG
GAAGAAGTGGCTGATCTCAGCCACCGCGAAAATGACATCAAAAACGCCATTAACCTGATGTTCTGGGGAA
TATAAGCTTGCGGCCGCACTCGAGCACCACCACCACCACCACTGAGATCCGGCTGCTAACAAAGCCCGAA
AGGAAGCTGAGTTGGCTGCTGCCACCGCTGAGCAATAACTAGCATAACCCCTTGGGGCCTCTAAACGGGT
CTTGAGGGGTTTTTTGCTGAAAGGAGGAACTATATCCGGAT
Features (pLannotate 1.2.2; 22 found; start..end, strand, type, name):
     12..467     +  rep_origin     f1 ori (sequence partly withheld): f1 bacteriophage origin of replication; arrow indicates direction of (+) strand synthesis
    494..551     +  promoter       AmpR promoter (fragment): bla
    560..1375    -  CDS            KanR: aminoglycoside phosphotransferase; aph(3')-Ia; confers resistance to kanamycin in bacteria or G418 (Geneticin®) in eukaryotes
   1497..2085    +  rep_origin     ori: high-copy-number ColE1/pMB1/pBR322/pUC origin of replication
   2271..2413    -  misc_feature   bom: basis of mobility region from pBR322
   2515..2706    -  CDS            rop: Rop protein, which maintains plasmids at low copy number; rop
   2723..3103    +  CDS            YPB1_ECOLX: Protein predicted: Swiss-Prot protein existence level 4. From Escherichia coli.
   3175..3466    -  CDS            TcR (fragment): tetracycline efflux protein; tet; confers resistance to tetracycline
   3481..3502    -  protein_bind   CAP binding site: CAP binding activates transcription in the presence of cAMP. E. coli catabolite activator protein
   3515..4597    -  CDS            lacI: lac repressor; lacI; The lac repressor binds to the lac operator to inhibit transcription in E. coli. This inhibition can be relieved by adding lactose or isopropyl-β-D-thiogalactopyranoside (IPTG).
   4598..4675    -  promoter       lacI promoter: lacI
   4683..4962    -  CDS            TcR (fragment): tetracycline efflux protein; tet; confers resistance to tetracycline
   4984..5002    +  promoter       T7 promoter: promoter for bacteriophage T7 RNA polymerase
   5003..5027    +  protein_bind   lac operator: The lac repressor binds to the lac operator to inhibit transcription in E. coli. This inhibition can be relieved by adding lactose or isopropyl-β-D-thiogalactopyranoside (IPTG). lac repressor encoded by lacI
   5042..5064    +  RBS            RBS: efficient ribosome binding site from bacteriophage T7 gene 10 (Olins and Rangwala, 1989)
   5083..5103    +  CDS            7xHis: 6xHis affinity tag
   5110..5199    +  CDS            Twin-Strep-tag: two Strep-Tag®II moieties connected by a linker for enhanced binding to Strep-Tactin®, an engineered form of streptavidin (Schmidt et al., 2013)
   5271..5302    -  misc_feature   MCS (fragment): pBluescript multiple cloning site
   5364..5666    +  CDS            ccdB: CcdB, a bacterial toxin that poisons DNA gyrase; ccdB; Plasmids containing the ccdB gene cannot be propagated in standard E. coli strains.
   5686..5703    +  CDS            9xHis (fragment): 9xHis affinity tag
   5713..5762    +  CDS            SET1 (fragment): solubility-enhancement tag derived from T7 phage gene 10B
   5770..5817    +  terminator     T7 terminator: transcription terminator for bacteriophage T7 RNA polymerase
