[The description below was written by a language model from this plasmid's Addgene catalogue record and pLannotate feature annotations shown in this document.]
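Description:
pCoofy21 is an empty bacterial expression backbone of 5,842 bp, derived from a pET-type vector via the intermediate pCoofy12. It is designed as a recipient for parallel, ligation-independent cloning of open reading frames. It replicates in E. coli from a ColE1/pBR322-type origin accompanied by the bom region and the rop gene, consistent with its listing as low copy, and it is selected with kanamycin through an aph(3')-Ia resistance gene. An f1 origin is also present, and short tetracycline-resistance fragments are annotated as remnants of the pBR322 lineage.

The expression cassette follows the standard pET layout. A T7 promoter is followed immediately by a lac operator, with a plasmid-borne lacI gene supplying repressor, so transcription depends on T7 RNA polymerase and is inducible with IPTG. A T7 gene 10 ribosome binding site drives translation of an N-terminal tag, recorded as His10-OneStrep. The feature table detects this as a polyhistidine stretch followed by a Twin-Strep-tag, which allows purification on either metal-chelate or Strep-Tactin resins. Downstream lies a ccdB cassette, described as the "Llp-ccdB" insertion, encoding the gyrase-poisoning toxin CcdB. Replacing this cassette with a gene of interest removes the toxin, so unmodified vector is killed in ordinary strains and cloning background is minimal. The parental plasmid therefore has to be maintained in a ccdB-tolerant host such as DB3.1. A short polyhistidine fragment and a T7 gene 10-derived fragment are annotated after ccdB, ahead of the T7 terminator, but the record does not say whether these are functional in the final fusion. No insert is present. The vector is intended for producing N-terminally tagged recombinant proteins in T7-expressing E. coli.
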