Addgene plasmid #43979: pCoofy21
Purpose: (Empty Backbone)
Depositing lab: Sabine Suppmann. Depositing organization: Max Planck Institute of Biochemistry. Publication: A new method to customize protein expression vectors for fast, efficient and background free parallel cloning. Scholz J, Besir H, Strasser C, Suppmann S. BMC Biotechnol. 2013 Feb 14;13(1):12. 10.1186/1472-6750-13-12 PubMed 23410102.
Backbone
  Vector backbone: pET, pCoofy12
  Backbone manufacturer: Novagen
  Backbone size (bp): 5842
  Modifications to backbone: Insertion of Llp-ccdB
  Vector type: Bacterial Expression
  Promoter: T7
  Tag / fusion protein: His10-OneStrep (N terminal on backbone)
Growth in bacteria
  Bacterial resistance: Kanamycin, 50 μg/mL
  Growth temperature: 37°C
  Growth strain: DB3.1
  Growth instructions: ccdB Survival cells are NOT suitable for the unmodified plasmid containing the ccdB gene. The plasmid is provided in the recommended DB3.1 strain.
  Copy number: Low Copy
Gene/Insert
  Cloning method: Ligation Independent Cloning
  Sequencing primers: 5′ 5' TAATACGACTCACTATAGGG 3'; 3′ 5' GCTAGTTATTGCTCAGCGG 3'
Terms and licenses: Academic/Nonprofit Terms; Industry Terms: Not Available to Industry
Depositor comments: Test each preparation of the plasmid by transforming it into non-resistant cells (ex. DH5a) to ensure negative selection by ccdB kills all the transformed cells as expected.
How to cite: pCoofy21 was a gift from Sabine Suppmann (Addgene plasmid # 43979 ; http://n2t.net/addgene:43979 ; RRID:Addgene_43979)
