>Addgene plasmid #43979 | pCoofy21 | addgene partial sequence | sequence record 62734 | pBRrevBam 5'-GGTGATGTCGGCGATATAGG-3'
GCCGGCCACGATGCGTCCGGCGTAGAGGATCGAGATCTCGATCCCGCGAAATTAATACGACTCACTATAG
GGGAATTGTGAGCGGATAACAATTCCCCTCTAGAAATAATTTTGTTTAACTTTAAGAAGGAGATATACCA
TGGAACATCATCATCATCATCACCATCACCATCACGGGAGCGCTTGGAGCCACCCGCAGTTCGAAAAAGG
TGGAGGTTCTGGCGGTGGATCGGGAGGTTCAGCGTGGAGCCACCCGCAGTTCGAGAAAACCGCGGGTCTG
GAAGTTCTGTTCCAGGGGCCCATGGACTAATGAGGTACCGGATCCGAATTCGAGCTCCGTCGACAAGCTT
GATATCGAATTCCTGCAGCCCAAACTGCAGTTGACAACATAAAAACTTTGTGTTATACTTGTAACGTAAG
GAGGTAATGATTCAGTTTAAGGTTTACACCTATAAAAGAGAGAGCCGTTATCGTCTGTTTGTGGATGTAC
AGAGTGATATTATTGACACGCCCGGGCGACGGATGGTGATCCCCCTGGCCAGTGCACGTCTGCTGTCAGA
TAAAGTCTCCCGTGAACTTTACCCGGTGGTGCATATCGGGGATGAAAGCTGGCGCATGATGACCACCGAT
ATGGCCAGTGTGCCGGTCTCCGTTATCGGGGAAGAAGTGGCTGATCTCAGCCACCGCGAAAATGACATCA
AAAACGCCATTAACCTGATGTTCTGGGGAATATAAGCTTGCGGCCGCACTCGAGCACCACCACCACCACC
ACTGAGATCCGGCTGCTAACAAAGCCCGAAAGGAAGCTGAGTTGGCTGCTGCCACCGCTGAGCAATAACT
AGCATAACCCCTTGGGGCCTCTAAACGGGTCTTGAGGGGTTTTTTGCTGAAAGGAGGAACTATATCCGGA
TTGGCGAATGGGACGCGCCCTGTAGCGGC
